Addgene plasmid #146009: pAc5.1B-lambdaN-HA-DmSmaug_1-583-V5His6_C
Purpose: Insect Expression of DmSmaug_1-583
Depositing lab: Elisa Izaurralde. Depositing organization: Max Planck Institute for Developmental Biology.
Backbone
  Vector backbone: Unknown
  Vector type: Insect Expression
Growth in bacteria
  Bacterial resistance: Ampicillin, 100 μg/mL
  Growth temperature: 37°C
  Growth strain: DH5alpha
  Copy number: Low Copy
Gene/Insert
  Gene/Insert name: DmSmaug_1-583
  Species: D. melanogaster (fly)
  Mutation: 5 silent mutations compared to the sequence given by NCBI: NM_079263.2
  Entrez Gene: smg (a.k.a. Dmel_CG5263, CG5263, D69, Dmel\CG5263, SMG, SmG, Smaug, Smg, anon-D69, anonD69)
  Cloning method: Unknown
Terms and licenses: Academic/Nonprofit Terms; Industry Terms: Not Available to Industry
Depositor comments: Plasmids from this collection were made available to the research community and donated after the lab closed. Please note that the sequence provided by the depositing laboratory may be theoretical/predicted or based on Sanger sequencing results. There may be discrepancies between sequencing results obtained by Addgene and the depositor sequence. If an Addgene verified sequence is not available, please contact before placing your order to request that our lab fully sequence the plasmid.
How to cite: pAc5.1B-lambdaN-HA-DmSmaug_1-583-V5His6_C was a gift from Elisa Izaurralde (Addgene plasmid # 146009 ; http://n2t.net/addgene:146009 ; RRID:Addgene_146009)
