[The description below was written by a language model from this plasmid's Addgene catalogue record and pLannotate feature annotations shown in this document.]
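Description:
pAc5.1B-lambdaN-HA-DmSmaug_1-583-V5His6_C is a 7.2 kb insect-cell expression plasmid. The catalogue lists its backbone as unknown, but the name and feature layout point to a pAc5.1-type vector. It is propagated in E. coli through a ColE1/pUC-family origin and selected with ampicillin via the β-lactamase gene and its own promoter. The annotation calls this origin high-copy, whereas the catalogue entry records the plasmid as low copy. Short fragments annotated as a tetracycline-resistance gene and SV40 large T antigen appear to be non-functional backbone remnants. No selectable marker for insect cells is annotated.

The expression cassette is driven by the strong, constitutive Drosophila actin 5C promoter and ends with an SV40 polyadenylation signal. It encodes a fusion protein that begins with a short fragment of the bacteriophage lambda N protein, followed by an HA epitope (annotated as a partial match to a 3xHA tag). Next comes an N-terminal portion of the D. melanogaster translational repressor Smaug (smg), residues 1–583 according to the name, and then a C-terminal V5 tag. The name also indicates a His6 tag, although the feature table does not annotate one. The insert carries five silent mutations relative to the NCBI reference transcript.

The stated purpose is only insect expression of this Smaug fragment. The lambda N peptide is the standard handle for tethering assays, because it binds BoxB RNA hairpins placed in a reporter mRNA and so recruits the fused protein to that transcript independently of its natural RNA-binding activity. This construct is therefore suited to testing whether the N-terminal region of Smaug can repress or destabilise a bound mRNA in Drosophila cultured cells. The HA and V5 epitopes allow detection of the protein.
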