Features (pLannotate 1.2.2; 11 found; start..end, strand, type, name):
     56..2568    +  promoter       Ac5 promoter: Drosophila melanogaster actin 5C promoter
   2588..2653    +  CDS            N (fragment): REGN_LAMBD - Experimental evidence at protein level: Swiss-Prot protein existence level 1. Plays a role as a transcriptional antitermination factor that allows the virus to initiate its lytic phase. Activates expression of the delayed viral early genes by modifying host RNA polymerase (RNAP) into a form that is resistant to termination signals. This antitermination function requires the host NusA protein which serves to stabilize the interaction between antitermination protein N and host RNA polymerase. From Escherichia phage lambda (Bacteriophage lambda).
   2678..2704    +  CDS            3xHA (fragment): three tandem HA epitope tags
   2732..4480    +  CDS            smg (fragment): SMG_DROME - Experimental evidence at protein level: Swiss-Prot protein existence level 1. Translation regulator that binds to the 3'-UTR of specific mRNAs such as nanos (nos) and prevents their translation. Prevents translation of unlocalized nos in the bulk cytoplasm via the recruitment of cup. From Drosophila melanogaster (Fruit fly).
   4511..4552    +  CDS            V5 tag: epitope tag from simian virus 5
   4652..4786    -  polyA_signal   SV40 poly(A) signal: SV40 polyadenylation signal
   4809..4893    -  CDS            large T antigen (fragment): large T antigen from SV40 (simian virus 40)
   4894..5364    +  CDS            TcR (fragment): tetracycline efflux protein; tet; confers resistance to tetracycline
   5408..5996    -  rep_origin     ori: high-copy-number ColE1/pMB1/pBR322/pUC origin of replication
   6167..7027    -  CDS            AmpR: β-lactamase; bla; confers resistance to ampicillin, carbenicillin, and related antibiotics
   7028..7132    -  promoter       AmpR promoter: bla
>Addgene plasmid #146009 | pAc5.1B-lambdaN-HA-DmSmaug_1-583-V5His6_C | depositor full sequence | sequence record 288454 | Full Sequence
CTTCAAGGAATTAATTCTATATTCTAAAAACACAAATGATACTTCTAAAAAAAATCATGAATGGCATCAA
CTCTGAATCAAATCTTTGCAGATGCACCTACTTCTCATTTCCACTGTCACATCATTTTTCCAGATCTCGC
TGCCTGTTATGTGGCCCACAAACCAAGACACGTTTTATGGCCATTAAAGCTGGCTGATCGTCGCCAAACA
CCAAATACATATCAATATGTACATTCGAGAAAGAAGCGATCAAAGAAGCGTCTTCGGGCGAGTAGGAGAA
TGCGGAGGAGAAGGAGAACGAGCTGATCTAGTATCTCTCCACAATCCAATGCCAACTGACCAACTGGCCA
TATTCGGAGCAATTTGAAGCCAATTTCCATCGCCTGGCGATCGCTCCATTCTTGGCTATATGTTTTTCAC
CGTTCCCGGGGCCATTTTCAAAGACTCGTCGGTAAGATAAGATTGTGTCACTCGCTGTCTCTCTTCATTT
GTCGAAGAATGCTGAGGAATTTCGCGATGACGTCGGCGAGTATTTTGAAGAATGAGAATAATTTGTATTT
ATACGAAAATCAGTTAGTGGAATTTTCTACAAAAACATGTTATCTATAGATAATTTTGTTGCAAAATATG
TTGACTATGACAAAGATTGTATGTATATACCTTTAATGTATTCTCATTTTCTTATGTATTTATAATGGCA
ATGATGATACTGATGATATTTTAAGATGATGCCAGACCACAGGCTGATTTCTGCGTCTTTTGCCGAACGC
AGTGCATGTGCGGTTGTTGTTTTTTGGAATAGTTTCAATTTTCGGACTGTCCGCTTTGATTTCAGTTTCT
TGGCTTATTCAAAAAGCAAAGTAAAGCCAAAAAAGCGAGATGGCAATACCAAATGCGGCAAAACGGTAGT
GGAAGGAAAGGGGTGCGGGGCAGCGGAAGGAAGGGTGGGGCGGGGCGTGGCGGGGTCTGTGGCTGGGCGC
GACGTCACCGACGTTGGAGCCACTCCTTTGACCATGTGTGCGTGTGTGTATTATTCGTGTCTCGCCACTC
GCCGGTTGTTTTTTTCTTTTTATCTCGCTCTCTCTAGCGCCATCTCGTACGCATGCTCAACGCACCGCAT
GTTGCCGTGTCCTTTATGCGTCATTTTGGCTCGAAATAGGCAATTATTTAAACAAAGATTAGTCAACGAA
AACGCTAAAATAAATAAGTCTACAATATGGTTACTTATTGCCATGTGTGTGCAGCCAACGATAGCAACAA
AAGCAACAACACAGTGGCTTTCCCTCTTTCACTTTTTGTTTGCAAGCGCGTGCGAGCAAGACGGCACGAC
CGGCAAACGCAATTACGCTGACAAAGAGCAGACGAAGTTTTGGCCGAAAAACATCAAGGCGCCTGATACG
AATGCATTTGCAATAACAATTGCGATATTTAATATTGTTTATGAAGCTGTTTGACTTCAAAACACACAAA
AAAAAAAATAAAACAAATTATTTGAAAGAGAATTAGGAATCGGACAGCTTATCGTTACGGGCTAACAGCA
CACCGAGACGAAATAGCTTACCTGACGTCACAGCCTCTGGAAGAACTGCCGCCAAGCAGAGAGAGAGAGA
AAAAGAGGGAGAGCAGCTTAGACCGCATGTGCTTGTGTGTGAGGCGTCTCTCTCTTCGTCTCCTGTTTGC
GCAAACGCATAGACTGCACTGAGAAAATCGATTACCTATTTTTTATGAATGAATATTTGCACTATTACTA
TTCAAAACTATTAAGATAGCAATCACATTCAATAGCCAAATACTATACCACCTGAGCGATGCAACGAAAT
GATCAATTTGAGCAAAAATGCTGCATATTTAGGACGGCATCATTATAGAAATGCTTCTTGCTGTGTACTT
TTCTCTCGTCTGGCAGCTGTTTCGCCGTTATTGTTAAAACCGGCTTAAGTTAGGTGTGTTTTCTACGACT
AGTGATGCCCCTACTAGAAGATGTGTGTTGCACAAATGTCCCTGAATAACCAATTTGAAGTGCAGATAGC
AGTAAACGTAAGCTAATATGAATATTATTTAACTGTAATGTTTTAATATCGCTGGACATTACTAATAAAC
CCACTATAAACACATGTACATATGTATGTTTTGGCATACAATGAGTAGTTGGGGAAAAAATGTGTAAAAG
CACCGTGACCATCACAGCATAAAGATAACCAGCTGAAGTATCGAATATGAGTAACCCCCAAATTGAATCA
CATGCCGCAACTGATAGGACCCATGGAAGTACACTCTTCATGGCGATATACAAGACACACACAAGCACGA
ACACCCAGTTGCGGAGGAAATTCTCCGTAAATGAAAACCCAATCGGCGAACAATTCATACCCATATATGG
TAAAAGTTTTGAACGCGACTTGAGAGCGGAGAGCATTGCGGCTGATAAGGTTTTAGCGCTAAGCGGGCTT
TATAAAACGGGCTGCGGGACCAGTTTTCATATCACTACCGTTTGAGTTCTTGTGCTGTGTGGATACTCCT
CCCGACACAAAGCCGCTCCATCAGCCAGCAGTCGTCTAATCCAGAGACCCCGGATCGGGGTACCAACATG
GACGCACAAACACGACGACGTGAGCGTCGCGCTGAGAAACAAGCTCAATGGAAAGCTGCAAACGGTGGAT
CTCCTCCACATATGGCTTACCCATACGATGTTCCAGATTACGCTCCTCCAAGCTTGAATTCTGCAGATAT
CATGAAGTACGCAACTGGAACTGACAACGCGATGACCTCCGGCATCAGCGGCCAAACCAATAACTCTAAC
AGTGCATCCAACGAGATGCAGCCAACCACATCAACGCCTACTGCAGCCCACAAGGAGGCCACATCAACGG
CCACGACGACGGCGACATACGCCAATGGCAATCCCAATTCTAACGCCAATCCCAGCCAGAGCCAGCCGTC
CAATGCGCTGTTTTGCGAGCAGGTGACCACAGTGACAAATCTCTTCGAGAAGTGGAACGACTGCGAGCGA
ACCGTCGTGATGTACGCGCTGCTCAAGCGGCTGCGCTACCCGAGCCTCAAGTTTCTACAGTATTCTATCG
ACAGCAACCTGACCCAGAACCTGGGCACCTCGCAGACCAATCTGAGCAGCGTGGTTATTGACATCAATGC
CAACAATCCGGTGTACCTGCAGAATCTACTCAACGCCTACAAGACGTTCCAGCCATGTGACCTGCTCGAC
GCCATGTCCTCCTCGTCGTCCGACAAGGACTCGATGCCATGTTACGGCAGTGACTTCCAGATCACCACAT
CAGCGCAGTGTGACGAGCGAAAGCTGTATGCCCGCAAGGAGGACATTCTGCATGAAGTACTGAACATGCT
GCCTCTGCTGAAGCCGGGCAATGAGGAGGCCAAGCTTATCTACCTGACCCTCATACCAGTTGCCGTCAAG
GACACCATGCAGCAAATTGTGCCCACGGAGTTGGTGCAGCAGATCTTCTCGTACCTACTCATCCATCCAG
CTATCACCAGCGAGGACAGACGTTCGCTCAACATTTGGCTGCGTCACTTGGAGGATCATATCCAAGCGGC
TGCGGCGGGCCTGACAAATCGCAGTTACTTCCTGCAGCCCTCGCCGCAACTGGTCGCTGGTGGTAGCTCA
ACAGGCAGTGGTAGCTGTTCCTCTTCGGCGACCAGCTCTTCGACAGCATCCTGTTCGTCGGTGGCCTCAT
CCTCGTTGTGCCCCGCAAGCGGCAGCCGTTCCTCACGCACCAACGACTGGCAAACGATCGCCCCGCCCAG
CAAGCAATTGCAAAACAAATTGGCCGGTGATTGGCGTGGCAATGGAGGCGGCAGCTCCAGCGGGTCGATC
AATCCACTCTGTGATAATCTTAATGGTATTACCCTGAACGAATTAGCTTCTAGTCAGAACAGTCTCGGCC
TGTCGCTGGAGGGCAGCTCTTCCCTGGTCAACGGTGTGGTCGCTGGTGCAGGCTCTATGTTGGGAATCGC
TGGTGGCGACGATCATGACACGTCATTTAGCAAGAATGGCACGGAGATTCTCGATTTTGACCCGGTGACG
GCGGACATGGGTGAGGCCTGTAGTCTGGCCAGCAGTAGCCTTTGTGGACGTAACGGTGGAAATCCTGTTG
AGGATCGATCGCAACCTCCGCCGAATCTTCAGCAGCAATTGCTTCAGCCTCCTCCCTATGCCTCGATCCT
TATGGGAAACGTGGGCGATCAGTTTGGAGAGATCAACCGGTGGAGCCTGGACAGCAAGATTGCAGCCCTG
AAGACGCGGCGCTCTAACAGCCTCACCACGCAAACGATCTCTAGCTGTTCCAGCTCGTCTAACTCATCGG
TGATCACGGTCAATGACAACTGCTCCAATTCAACGGAGAATCTGGCACAGTTTGCCAACAAGCCCCGTAG
TTTTTCCTTATCGATTGAGCATCAGCGCGGCGCCTTGATGAACAGCGGTTCCGATACTCGTCTGGATGAA
CGCTCGAGTCTAGAGGGCCCGCGGTTCGAAGGTAAGCCTATCCCTAACCCTCTCCTCGGTCTCGATTCTA
CGCGTACCGGTCATCATCACCATCACCATTGAGTTTAAACCCGCTGATCAGCCTCGACTGTGCCTTCTAA
GGCCTGAGCTCGCTGATCAGCCTCGATCGAGGATCCAGACATGATAAGATACATTGATGAGTTTGGACAA
ACCACAACTAGAATGCAGTGAAAAAAATGCTTTATTTGTGAAATTTGTGATGCTATTGCTTTATTTGTAA
CCATTATAAGCTGCAATAAACAAGTTAACAACAACAATTGCATTCATTTTATGTTTCAGGTTCAGGGGGA
GGTGTGGGAGGTTTTTTAAAGCAAGTAAAACCTCTACAAATGTGGTATGGCTGATTATGATCAGTCGACC
GATGCCCTTGAGAGCCTTCAACCCAGTCAGCTCCTTCCGGTGGGCGCGGGGCATGACTATCGTCGCCGCA
CTTATGACTGTCTTCTTTATCATGCAACTCGTAGGACAGGTGCCGGCAGCGCTCTGGGTCATTTTCGGCG
AGGACCGCTTTCGCTGGAGCGCGACGATGATCGGCCTGTCGCTTGCGGTATTCGGAATCTTGCACGCCCT
CGCTCAAGCCTTCGTCACTGGTCCCGCCACCAAACGTTTCGGCGAGAAGCAGGCCATTATCGCCGGCATG
GCGGCCGACGCGCTGGGCTACGTCTTGCTGGCGTTCGCGACGCGAGGCTGGATGGCCTTCCCCATTATGA
TTCTTCTCGCTTCCGGCGGCATCGGGATGCCCGCGTTGCAGGCCATGCTGTCCAGGCAGGTAGATGACGA
CCATCAGGGACAGCTTCAAGGATCGCTCGCGGCTCTTACCAGCCAGCAAAAGGCCAGGAACCGTAAAAAG
GCCGCGTTGCTGGCGTTTTTCCATAGGCTCCGCCCCCCTGACGAGCATCACAAAAATCGACGCTCAAGTC
AGAGGTGGCGAAACCCGACAGGACTATAAAGATACCAGGCGTTTCCCCCTGGAAGCTCCCTCGTGCGCTC
TCCTGTTCCGACCCTGCCGCTTACCGGATACCTGTCCGCCTTTCTCCCTTCGGGAAGCGTGGCGCTTTCT
CAATGCTCACGCTGTAGGTATCTCAGTTCGGTGTAGGTCGTTCGCTCCAAGCTGGGCTGTGTGCACGAAC
CCCCCGTTCAGCCCGACCGCTGCGCCTTATCCGGTAACTATCGTCTTGAGTCCAACCCGGTAAGACACGA
CTTATCGCCACTGGCAGCAGCCACTGGTAACAGGATTAGCAGAGCGAGGTATGTAGGCGGTGCTACAGAG
TTCTTGAAGTGGTGGCCTAACTACGGCTACACTAGAAGGACAGTATTTGGTATCTGCGCTCTGCTGAAGC
CAGTTACCTTCGGAAAAAGAGTTGGTAGCTCTTGATCCGGCAAACAAACCACCGCTGGTAGCGGTGGTTT
TTTTGTTTGCAAGCAGCAGATTACGCGCAGAAAAAAAGGATCTCAAGAAGATCCTTTGATCTTTTCTACG
GGGTCTGACGCTCAGTGGAACGAAAACTCACGTTAAGGGATTTTGGTCATGAGATTATCAAAAAGGATCT
TCACCTAGATCCTTTTAAATTAAAAATGAAGTTTTAAATCAATCTAAAGTATATATGAGTAAACTTGGTC
TGACAGTTACCAATGCTTAATCAGTGAGGCACCTATCTCAGCGATCTGTCTATTTCGTTCATCCATAGTT
GCCTGACTCCCCGTCGTGTAGATAACTACGATACGGGAGGGCTTACCATCTGGCCCCAGTGCTGCAATGA
TACCGCGAGACCCACGCTCACCGGCTCCAGATTTATCAGCAATAAACCAGCCAGCCGGAAGGGCCGAGCG
CAGAAGTGGTCCTGCAACTTTATCCGCCTCCATCCAGTCTATTAATTGTTGCCGGGAAGCTAGAGTAAGT
AGTTCGCCAGTTAATAGTTTGCGCAACGTTGTTGCCATTGCTGCAGGCATCGTGGTGTCACGCTCGTCGT
TTGGTATGGCTTCATTCAGCTCCGGTTCCCAACGATCAAGGCGAGTTACATGATCCCCCATGTTGTGCAA
AAAAGCGGTTAGCTCCTTCGGTCCTCCGATCGTTGTCAGAAGTAAGTTGGCCGCAGTGTTATCACTCATG
GTTATGGCAGCACTGCATAATTCTCTTACTGTCATGCCATCCGTAAGATGCTTTTCTGTGACTGGTGAGT
ACTCAACCAAGTCATTCTGAGAATAGTGTATGCGGCGACCGAGTTGCTCTTGCCCGGCGTCAACACGGGA
TAATACCGCGCCACATAGCAGAACTTTAAAAGTGCTCATCATTGGAAAACGTTCTTCGGGGCGAAAACTC
TCAAGGATCTTACCGCTGTTGAGATCCAGTTCGATGTAACCCACTCGTGCACCCAACTGATCTTCAGCAT
CTTTTACTTTCACCAGCGTTTCTGGGTGAGCAAAAACAGGAAGGCAAAATGCCGCAAAAAAGGGAATAAG
GGCGACACGGAAATGTTGAATACTCATACTCTTCCTTTTTCAATATTATTGAAGCATTTATCAGGGTTAT
TGTCTCATGAGCGGATACATATTTGAATGTATTTAGAAAAATAAACAAATAGGGGTTCCGCGCACATTTC
CCCGAAAAGTGCCACCTGACGTCTAAGAAACCATTATTATCATGACATTAACCTATAAAAATAGGCGTAT
CACGAGGCCCTTTCGT
